Addgene plasmid #182204: 1xTRE DREaMR 3p3DsR
Purpose: 1xTRE Tet-On cassette with 3xp3 DsRed marker for generating knockins with doxycycline-inducible rescue.
Depositing lab: Craig Montell. Depositing organization: University of California, Santa Barbara. Publication: A DREaMR system to simplify combining mutations with rescue transgenes in Aedes aegypti. Chen J, Luo J, Gurav AS, Chen Z, Wang Y, Montell C. Genetics. 2021 Nov 5;219(3). pii: 6368066. doi: 10.1093/genetics/iyab146. PubMed 34740249.
Backbone
  Vector backbone: pDREaMR-SC1
  Vector type: Insect Expression
Growth in bacteria
  Bacterial resistance: Ampicillin, 100 μg/mL
  Growth temperature: 37°C
  Growth strain: DH5alpha
  Copy number: High Copy
Gene/Insert
  Gene/Insert name: rTetR-3XP3-DsRed
Terms and licenses: Academic/Nonprofit Terms; Industry Terms: Not Available to Industry
How to cite: 1xTRE DREaMR 3p3DsR was a gift from Craig Montell (Addgene plasmid # 182204 ; http://n2t.net/addgene:182204 ; RRID:Addgene_182204)
