[The description below was written by a language model from this plasmid's Addgene catalogue record and pLannotate feature annotations shown in this document.]
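Description:
1xTRE DREaMR 3p3DsR is a 6.6 kb insect-expression donor plasmid built on the pDREaMR-SC1 backbone, designed for making knock-in alleles that can be rescued by doxycycline induction; the associated work applies the system to the mosquito Aedes aegypti. It is maintained in E. coli as a high-copy plasmid through a ColE1/pUC-type origin and selected with ampicillin via the bla gene. An f1 origin and remnants of a lac promoter/lacZα cloning region are also present as backbone carry-over.

The payload, recorded as rTetR-3XP3-DsRed, has three functional parts. First, a TetR-derived coding sequence followed by a short match to VP16/VP64-type activation domain repeats corresponds to the reverse Tet transactivator of a Tet-On system. No promoter is annotated upstream of it, which fits a design in which the transactivator is driven by the targeted locus after integration, though the record does not state this explicitly. Second, a DsRed-Express reporter sits downstream of a minimal Drosophila hsp70 promoter fragment and is terminated by an SV40 poly(A) signal. The catalogue describes this marker as 3xP3-driven, an eye-specific marker commonly used to screen transgenic insects, but the 3xP3 elements themselves are not annotated. Third, a Tet-responsive promoter fragment (1xTRE by name) precedes an HA epitope tag and polylinker fragments, presumably where a rescue coding sequence would be placed for doxycycline-dependent expression.

Two fragments matching phage lambda gene B flank the cassette. They look like stuffer sequences occupying the positions where homology arms would be cloned, although the record does not confirm this.
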