Features (pLannotate 1.2.2; 23 found; start..end, strand, type, name):
     24..128     +  promoter       AmpR promoter: bla
    129..989     +  CDS            AmpR: β-lactamase; bla; confers resistance to ampicillin, carbenicillin, and related antibiotics
   1160..1748    +  rep_origin     ori: high-copy-number ColE1/pMB1/pBR322/pUC origin of replication
   1931..2023    +  CDS            lacI (fragment): lac repressor; lacI; The lac repressor binds to the lac operator to inhibit transcription in E. coli. This inhibition can be relieved by adding lactose or isopropyl-β-D-thiogalactopyranoside (IPTG).
   2036..2057    +  protein_bind   CAP binding site: CAP binding activates transcription in the presence of cAMP. E. coli catabolite activator protein
   2072..2102    +  promoter       lac promoter: promoter for the E. coli lac operon
   2110..2126    +  protein_bind   lac operator: The lac repressor binds to the lac operator to inhibit transcription in E. coli. This inhibition can be relieved by adding lactose or isopropyl-β-D-thiogalactopyranoside (IPTG). lac repressor encoded by lacI
   2164..2631    -  CDS            B (fragment): PORTL_LAMBD - Experimental evidence at protein level: Swiss-Prot protein existence level 1. Forms the portal vertex of the capsid (PubMed:6228056, PubMed:6232391). This portal plays critical roles in head assembly, genome packaging, neck/tail attachment, and genome ejection (Probable). The portal protein multimerizes as a single ring-shaped homododecamer arranged around a central channel (PubMed:6232391). Binds to the terminase subunits to form the packaging machine (PubMed:7799432). From Escherichia phage lambda (Bacteriophage lambda).
   2970..3587    +  CDS            tetR: TETR2_ECOLX - Experimental evidence at protein level: Swiss-Prot protein existence level 1. TetR is the repressor of the tetracycline resistance element; its N-terminal region forms a helix-turn-helix structure and binds DNA. Binding of tetracycline to TetR reduces the repressor affinity for the tetracycline resistance gene (tetA) promoter operator sites. From Escherichia coli.
   3684..3707    +  CDS            VP64 (fragment): tetrameric repeat of the minimal activation domain of herpes simplex virus VP16 (Beerli et al., 1998)
   3726..3860    -  polyA_signal   SV40 poly(A) signal: SV40 polyadenylation signal
   3861..3881    +  misc_feature   MCS (fragment): pBluescript multiple cloning site
   3983..4105    +  promoter       hsp70 promoter (fragment): Drosophila melanogaster hsp70Bb promoter
   4127..4801    +  CDS            DsRed-Express: DsRed-Express is a basic (constitutively fluorescent) orange fluorescent protein published in 2002, derived from Discosoma sp.. It is reported to be a rapidly-maturing tetramer with low acid sensitivity.
   4819..4902    +  CDS            large T antigen (fragment): large T antigen from SV40 (simian virus 40)
   4925..5046    +  polyA_signal   SV40 poly(A) signal: SV40 polyadenylation signal
   5056..5076    +  misc_feature   MCS (fragment): pBluescript multiple cloning site
   5077..5330    +  promoter       tight TRE promoter (fragment): Tet-responsive promoter PTight, consisting of seven tet operator sequences followed by the minimal CMV promoter
   5532..5558    +  CDS            HA: HA (human influenza hemagglutinin) epitope tag
   5633..5660    +  misc_feature   MCS (fragment): pBluescript multiple cloning site
   5902..6021    -  CDS            B (fragment): PORTL_LAMBD - Experimental evidence at protein level: Swiss-Prot protein existence level 1. Forms the portal vertex of the capsid (PubMed:6228056, PubMed:6232391). This portal plays critical roles in head assembly, genome packaging, neck/tail attachment, and genome ejection (Probable). The portal protein multimerizes as a single ring-shaped homododecamer arranged around a central channel (PubMed:6232391). Binds to the terminase subunits to form the packaging machine (PubMed:7799432). From Escherichia phage lambda (Bacteriophage lambda).
   6023..6178    +  CDS            lacZα (fragment): LacZα fragment of β-galactosidase; lacZ fragment
   6183..6611    +  rep_origin     f1 ori (sequence partly withheld): f1 bacteriophage origin of replication; arrow indicates direction of (+) strand synthesis
>Addgene plasmid #182204 | 1xTRE DREaMR 3p3DsR | addgene full sequence | sequence record 358574 | Addgene NGS Result
GTGGCACTTTTCGGGGAAATGTGCGCGGAACCCCTATTTGTTTATTTTTCTAAATACATTCAAATATGTA
TCCGCTCATGAGACAATAACCCTGATAAATGCTTCAATAATATTGAAAAAGGAAGAGTATGAGTATTCAA
CATTTCCGTGTCGCCCTTATTCCCTTTTTTGCGGCATTTTGCCTTCCTGTTTTTGCTCACCCAGAAACGC
TGGTGAAAGTAAAAGATGCTGAAGATCAGTTGGGTGCACGAGTGGGTTACATCGAACTGGATCTCAACAG
CGGTAAGATCCTTGAGAGTTTTCGCCCCGAAGAACGTTTTCCAATGATGAGCACTTTTAAAGTTCTGCTA
TGTGGCGCGGTATTATCCCGTATTGACGCCGGGCAAGAGCAACTCGGTCGCCGCATACACTATTCTCAGA
ATGACTTGGTTGAGTACTCACCAGTCACAGAAAAGCATCTTACGGATGGCATGACAGTAAGAGAATTATG
CAGTGCTGCCATAACCATGAGTGATAACACTGCGGCCAACTTACTTCTGACAACGATCGGAGGACCGAAG
GAGCTAACCGCTTTTTTGCACAACATGGGGGATCATGTAACTCGCCTTGATCGTTGGGAACCGGAGCTGA
ATGAAGCCATACCAAACGACGAGCGTGACACCACGATGCCTGTAGCAATGGCAACAACGTTGCGCAAACT
ATTAACTGGCGAACTACTTACTCTAGCTTCCCGGCAACAATTAATAGACTGGATGGAGGCGGATAAAGTT
GCAGGACCACTTCTGCGCTCGGCCCTTCCGGCTGGCTGGTTTATTGCTGATAAATCTGGAGCCGGTGAGC
GTGGGTCTCGCGGTATCATTGCAGCACTGGGGCCAGATGGTAAGCCCTCCCGTATCGTAGTTATCTACAC
GACGGGGAGTCAGGCAACTATGGATGAACGAAATAGACAGATCGCTGAGATAGGTGCCTCACTGATTAAG
CATTGGTAACTGTCAGACCAAGTTTACTCATATATACTTTAGATTGATTTAAAACTTCATTTTTAATTTA
AAAGGATCTAGGTGAAGATCCTTTTTGATAATCTCATGACCAAAATCCCTTAACGTGAGTTTTCGTTCCA
CTGAGCGTCAGACCCCGTAGAAAAGATCAAAGGATCTTCTTGAGATCCTTTTTTTCTGCGCGTAATCTGC
TGCTTGCAAACAAAAAAACCACCGCTACCAGCGGTGGTTTGTTTGCCGGATCAAGAGCTACCAACTCTTT
TTCCGAAGGTAACTGGCTTCAGCAGAGCGCAGATACCAAATACTGTTCTTCTAGTGTAGCCGTAGTTAGG
CCACCACTTCAAGAACTCTGTAGCACCGCCTACATACCTCGCTCTGCTAATCCTGTTACCAGTGGCTGCT
GCCAGTGGCGATAAGTCGTGTCTTACCGGGTTGGACTCAAGACGATAGTTACCGGATAAGGCGCAGCGGT
CGGGCTGAACGGGGGGTTCGTGCACACAGCCCAGCTTGGAGCGAACGACCTACACCGAACTGAGATACCT
ACAGCGTGAGCTATGAGAAAGCGCCACGCTTCCCGAAGGGAGAAAGGCGGACAGGTATCCGGTAAGCGGC
AGGGTCGGAACAGGAGAGCGCACGAGGGAGCTTCCAGGGGGAAACGCCTGGTATCTTTATAGTCCTGTCG
GGTTTCGCCACCTCTGACTTGAGCGTCGATTTTTGTGATGCTCGTCAGGGGGGCGGAGCCTATGGAAAAA
CGCCAGCAACGCGGCCTTTTTACGGTTCCTGGCCTTTTGCTGGCCTTTTGCTCACATGTTCTTTCCTGCG
TTATCCCCTGATTCTGTGGATAACCGTATTACCGCCTTTGAGTGAGCTGATACCGCTCGCCGCAGCCGAA
CGACCGAGCGCAGCGAGTCAGTGAGCGAGGAAGCGGAAGAGCGCCCAATACGCAAACCGCCTCTCCCCGC
GCGTTGGCCGATTCATTAATGCAGCTGGCACGACAGGTTTCCCGACTGGAAAGCGGGCAGTGAGCGCAAC
GCAATTAATGTGAGTTAGCTCACTCATTAGGCACCCCAGGCTTTACACTTTATGCTTCCGGCTCGTATGT
TGTGTGGAATTGTGAGCGGATAACAATTTCACACAGGAAACAGCTATGACCATGATTACGCCAAGCGCGC
CCGCCGGGTAACTCACGGGGTATCCATGTCCATTTCTGCGGCATCCAGCCAGGATACCCGTCCTCGCTGA
CGTAATATCCCAGCGCCGCACCGCTGTCATTAATCTGCACACCGGCACGGCAGTTCCGGCTGTCGCCGGT
ATTGTTCGGGTTGCTGATGCGCTTCGGGCTGACCATCCGGAACTGTGTCCGGAAAAGCCGCGACGAACTG
GTATCCCAGGTGGCCTGAACGAACAGTTCACCGTTAAAGGCGTGCATGGCCACACCTTCCCGAATCATCA
TGGTAAACGTGCGTTTTCGCTCAACGTCAATGCAGCAGCAGTCATCCTCGGCAAACTCTTTCCATGCCGC
TTCAACCTCGCGGGAAAAGGCACGGGCTTCTTCCTCCCCGATGCCCAGATAGCGCCAGCTTGGGCGATGA
CTGAGCCGGAAAAAAGACCCGACGATATGATCCTGATGCAGCTAGATTAACCCTAGAAAGATAGTCTGCG
TAAAATTGACGCATGCATTCTTGAAATATTGCTCTCTCTTTCTAAATAGCGCGAATCCGTCGCTGTGCAT
TTAGGACATCTCAGTCGCCGCTTGGAGCTCCCGTGAGGCGTGCTTGTCAATGCGGTAAGTGTCACTGATT
TTGAACTATAACGACCGCGTGAGTCAAAATGACGCATGATTATCTTTTACGTGACTTTTAAGATTTAACT
CATACGATAATTATATTGTTATTTCATGTTCTACTTACGTGATAACTTATTATATATATATTTTCTTGTT
ATAGATATCAAGCTACGTAGCTAGCCACCATGAGTAGGTTGGACAAGTCCAAGGTTATCAACGGCGCTTT
GGAGTTGTTGAACGGTGTTGGCATTGAGGGTCTGACCACTCGCAAACTGGCCCAAAAGCTCGGAGTAGAA
CAGCCCACCTTGTATTGGCATGTGAAAAACAAGAGGGCTTTGTTGGACGCTCTGCCGATAGAGATGTTGG
ACCGTCATCACACTCATTTTTGCCCCCTGGAAGGAGAGTCCTGGCAGGATTTCCTCCGTAACAATGCCAA
AAGTTTTCGGTGCGCACTCCTGAGTCATCGAGACGGCGCTAAAGTACACCTGGGAACCCGGCCAACTGAG
AAGCAGTATGAGACACTGGAGAACCAACTGGCATTCCTGTGTCAACAAGGCTTCAGTTTGGAAAATGCCC
TGTACGCCTTGAGCGCGGTTGGACACTTTACACTGGGTTGCGTTTTGGAGGAACAGGAACATCAGGTCGC
GAAGGAGGAAAGGGAGACACCGACCACAGATTCGATGCCGCCTCTGCTCCGTCAAGCAATTGAGCTCTTT
GACCGACAAGGAGCAGAACCTGCCTTTCTCTTTGGTCTCGAACTCATCATTTGTGGATTGGAAAAGCAGC
TCAAATGTGAGTCGGGAGGACCTGCCGACGCGCTGGATGACTTTGATTTGGACATGCTCCCGGCAGACGC
CCTGGATGATTTCGATCTCGATATGCTGCCCGCAGACGCTTTGGATGACTTTGACCTGGATATGTTGCCG
GGATAACTAAGTAAGGATCCAGACATGATAAGATACATTGATGAGTTTGGACAAACCACAACTAGAATGC
AGTGAAAAAAATGCTTTATTTGTGAAATTTGTGATGCTATTGCTTTATTTGTAACCATTATAAGCTGCAA
TAAACAAGTTGCGGCCGCTCTAGAACTAGTGCCCTTTCGTCTTCAAGAATTGGATCTAATTCAATTAGAG
ACTAATTCAATTAGAGCTAATTCAATTAGGATCCAAGCTTATCGATTTCGAACCCTCGACCGCCGGAGTA
TAAATAGAGGCGCTTCGTCTACGGAGCGACAATTCAATTCAAACAAGCAAAGTGAACACGTCGCTAAGCG
AAAGCTAAGCAAATAAACAAGCGCAGCTGAACAAGCTAAACAATCGGCTCGAAGCCGGTCGCCACCATGG
CCTCCTCCGAGGACGTCATCAAGGAGTTCATGCGCTTCAAGGTGCGCATGGAGGGCTCCGTGAACGGCCA
CGAGTTCGAGATCGAGGGCGAGGGCGAGGGCCGCCCCTACGAGGGCACCCAGACCGCCAAGCTGAAGGTG
ACCAAGGGCGGCCCCCTGCCCTTCGCCTGGGACATCCTGTCCCCCCAGTTCCAGTACGGCTCCAAGGTGT
ACGTGAAGCACCCCGCCGACATCCCCGACTACAAGAAGCTGTCCTTCCCCGAGGGCTTCAAGTGGGAGCG
CGTGATGAACTTCGAGGACGGCGGCGTGGTGACCGTGACCCAGGACTCCTCCCTCCAGGACGGCTCCTTC
ATCTACAAGGTGAAGTTCATCGGCGTGAACTTCCCCTCCGACGGCCCCGTAATGCAGAAGAAGACTATGG
GCTGGGAGGCGTCCACCGAGCGCCTGTACCCCCGCGACGGCGTGCTGAAGGGCGAGATCCACAAGGCCCT
GAAGCTGAAGGACGGCGGCCACTACCTGGTGGAGTTCAAGTCCATCTACATGGCCAAGAAGCCCGTGCAG
CTGCCCGGCTACTACTACGTGGACTCCAAGCTGGACATCACCTCCCACAACGAGGACTACACCATCGTGG
AGCAGTACGAGCGCGCCGAGGGCCGCCACCACCTGTTCCTGTAGGGGCCGCGACTCTAGATCATAATCAG
CCATACCACATTTGTAGAGGTTTTACTTGCTTTAAAAAACCTCCCACACCTCCCCCTGAACCTGAAACAT
AAAATGAATGCAATTGTTGTTGTTAACTTGTTTATTGCAGCTTATAATGGTTACAAATAAAGCAATAGCA
TCACAAATTTCACAAATAAAGCATTTTTTTCACTGCATTCTAGTTGTGGTTTGTCCAAACTCATCAATGT
ATCTTAACGCGAGTTAAGCTTATCGATACCGTCGACGAGTTTACTCCCTATCAGTGATAGAGAACGTATG
TCGAGTTTACTCCCTATCAGTGATAGAGAACGATGTCGAGTTTACTCCCTATCAGTGATAGAGAACGTAT
GTCGAGTTTACTCCCTATCAGTGATAGAGAACGTATGTCGAGTTTACTCCCTATCAGTGATAGAGAACGT
ATGTCGAGTTTATCCCTATCAGTGATAGAGAACGTATGTCGAGTTTACTCCCTATCAGTGATAGAGAACG
TATGTCGAGGAGCTCGCCCGGGGATCGAGCGCAGCGGTATAAAAGGGCGCGGGGTGGCTGAGAGCATCAG
TTGTGAATGAATGTTCGAGCCGAGCAGACGTGCCGCTGCCTTCGTTAATATCCTTTGAATAAGCCAACTT
TGAATCACAAGACGCATACCAAACGGTACCGCGGCACCATGTACCCCTACGACGTGCCCGACTACGCCGG
CTACCCATACGACGTCCCAGATTACGCTGGTTCGTACCCGTACGACGTGCCAGATTACGCCTCCGGCGGT
TCCGGTGGCAGCGGCGGCGCCGTTAATTAAGAGGATCCCCCGGGCTGCAGGAATTCGATAAAAGTTTTGT
TACTTTATAGAAGAAATTTTGAGTTTTTGTTTTTTTTAATAAATAAATAAACATAAATAAATTGTTTGTT
GAATTTATTATTAGTATGTAAGTGTAAATATAATAAAACTTAATATCTATTCAAATTAATAAATAAACCT
CGATATACAGACCGATAAAACACATGCGTCAATTTTACACATGATTATCTTTAACGTACGTCACAATATG
ATTATCTTTCTAGGGTTAATCTAGCTGCGTGTTCTGCAGCGTGTCGAGCATCTTCATCTGCTCCATCACG
CTGTAAAACACATTTGCACCGCGAGTCTGCCCGTCCTCCACGGGTTCAAAAACGTGAATGAACGAGGCGC
GCTCACTGGCCGTCGTTTTACAACGTCGTGACTGGGAAAACCCTGGCGTTACCCAACTTAATCGCCTTGC
AGCACATCCCCCTTTCGCCAGCTGGCGTAATAGCGAAGAGGCCCGCACCGATCGCCCTTCCCAACAGTTG
CGCAGCCTGAATGGCGAATGGG
[124 nt withheld, positions 6183-6306]
C
[91 nt withheld, positions 6308-6398]
A
[49 nt withheld, positions 6400-6448]
CCTTTGACGTTGGAGTCCACGTTCTTT
[37 nt withheld, positions 6476-6512]
ACCCTATCTCGGTCTATTCTTTTGATTTATAAGGGATTTTGCCGATTTCGGCCTATTGGTTAAAAAATGA
GCTGATTTAACAAAAATTTAACGCGAATTTTAACAAAATATTAACGCTTACAATTTAG
